Addgene plasmid #187458: ATP1A1_G6_T804N_v1_Dual_epegRNA_tevopreQ1
Purpose: Coselection for prime editing in human cells. Vector for tandem expression of ATP1A1 T804N-G6 epegRNA (tevopreQ1) with a user-specified epegRNA. pU6-tevopreq1-GG-acceptor-like plasmid
Depositing lab: Yannick Doyon. Depositing organization: Universite Laval. Publication: Marker-free co-selection for successive rounds of prime editing in human cells. Levesque S, Mayorga D, Fiset JP, Goupil C, Duringer A, Loiselle A, Bouchard E, Agudelo D, Doyon Y. Nat Commun. 2022 Oct 7;13(1):5909. doi: 10.1038/s41467-022-33669-z. PubMed 36207338.
Backbone
  Vector backbone: pU6-tevopreq1-GG-acceptor
  Backbone size w/o insert (bp): 3041
  Total vector size (bp): 3475
  Vector type: Mammalian Expression, CRISPR ; Prime editing
Growth in bacteria
  Bacterial resistance: Ampicillin, 100 μg/mL
  Growth temperature: 37°C
  Growth strain: DH5alpha
  Copy number: High Copy
Gene/Insert
  Gene/Insert name: ATP1A1 G6 T804N epegRNA (tevopreQ1)
  gRNA/shRNA sequence: GCAAACATTCCACTACCACT
  Species: H. sapiens (human)
  Entrez Gene: ATP1A1 (a.k.a. CMT2DD, HOMGSMR2)
  Promoter: Tandem U6 promoters
  Cloning method: Restriction Enzyme; 5′ cloning site BsrGI (not destroyed); 3′ cloning site SalI (not destroyed)
  Sequencing primers: 5′ CAGGGTTATTGTCTCATGAGCGG; 3′ GGGAAACGCCTGGTATCTTT
Terms and licenses: Academic/Nonprofit Terms; Industry Terms: Not Available to Industry
Depositor comments: Prime editing vector derived from pU6-tevopreq1-GG-acceptor. See Nelson et al. Nature Biotechnology (2021) for the detailed epegRNA (tevopreq1) cloning protocol to target your gene of interest. False-positive colonies will appear pink or red if the RFP insert has not been replaced by the new epegRNA cassette. The ATP1A1_G6_T804N_v1_Dual_epegRNA_tevopreq1 can be used in more challenging settings to generate ouabain-resistant cells. Please visit https://doi.org/10.1101/2021.11.02.464583 for bioRxiv preprint.
How to cite: ATP1A1_G6_T804N_v1_Dual_epegRNA_tevopreQ1 was a gift from Yannick Doyon (Addgene plasmid # 187458 ; http://n2t.net/addgene:187458 ; RRID:Addgene_187458)
