[The description below was written by a language model from this plasmid's Addgene catalogue record and pLannotate feature annotations shown in this document.]
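Description:
ATP1A1_G6_T804N_v1_Dual_epegRNA_tevopreQ1 is a 3,475 bp mammalian expression plasmid for prime editing in human cells, derived from the pU6-tevopreq1-GG-acceptor backbone. It is maintained in E. coli through a high-copy ColE1/pUC-type origin and is selected with ampicillin via a β-lactamase gene driven by its own promoter. It carries no mammalian selection marker; selection instead relies on the edit that the plasmid itself helps install.

The payload consists of two human U6 (RNA polymerase III) promoters in tandem. The first drives an engineered pegRNA built on the Streptococcus pyogenes Cas9 guide scaffold, targeting human ATP1A1 (the G6 guide) and encoding the T804N substitution. Its 3′ end carries the tevopreQ1 structured RNA motif, which protects the pegRNA extension from degradation. The second U6 promoter precedes a placeholder cassette in the reverse orientation, comprising mRFP1 under a PLtetO-1 promoter fragment with a tonB terminator. This bacterial reporter is replaced when a user clones in an epegRNA against their own gene of interest, so colonies that keep the parental cassette appear pink or red and can be discarded.

The plasmid is used for marker-free co-selection. The ATP1A1 T804N edit makes cells resistant to ouabain, so ouabain treatment enriches for cells in which prime editing was active, and therefore for the co-delivered edit at the second locus. The depositor notes that this version can be used in more challenging settings to generate ouabain-resistant cells. The prime editor protein is not encoded here and must be supplied separately.
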