Features (pLannotate 1.2.2; 9 found; start..end, strand, type, name):
     38..278     +  promoter       U6 promoter: RNA polymerase III promoter for human U6 snRNA
    307..382     +  misc_RNA       gRNA scaffold: guide RNA scaffold for the Streptococcus pyogenes CRISPR/Cas9 system
    516..756     +  promoter       U6 promoter: RNA polymerase III promoter for human U6 snRNA
    774..805     -  terminator     tonB terminator: bidirectional E. coli tonB-P14 transcription terminator
    822..1499    -  CDS            mRFP1: monomeric derivative of DsRed (Campbell et al., 2002)
   1525..1578    -  promoter       PLtetO-1 promoter (fragment): modified phage lambda PL promoter with tet operator sites (Lutz and Bujard, 1997)
   1726..2314    -  rep_origin     ori: high-copy-number ColE1/pMB1/pBR322/pUC origin of replication
   2485..3345    -  CDS            AmpR: β-lactamase; bla; confers resistance to ampicillin, carbenicillin, and related antibiotics
   3346..3450    -  promoter       AmpR promoter: bla
>Addgene plasmid #187458 | ATP1A1_G6_T804N_v1_Dual_epegRNA_tevopreQ1 | addgene full sequence | sequence record 367467 | Addgene NGS Result
GACGTCGCTAGCTGTACATACCAAGGTCGGGCAGGAAGAGGGCCTATTTCCCATGATTCCTTCATATTTG
CATATACGATACAAGGCTGTTAGAGAGATAATTAGAATTAATTTGACTGTAAACACAAAGATATTAGTAC
AAAATACGTGACGTAGAAAGTAATAATTTCTTGGGTAGTTTGCAGTTTTAAAATTATGTTTTAAAATGGA
CTATCATATGCTTACCGTAACTTGAAAGTATTTCGATTTCTTGGCTTTATATATCTTGTGGAAAGGACGA
AACACCGCAAACATTCCACTACCACTGTTTTAGAGCTAGAAATAGCAAGTTAAAATAAGGCTAGTCCGTT
ATCAACTTGAAAAAGTGGCACCGAGTCGGTGCGACATTCCCCAGAGGTAGTGGAATGCGCGGTTCTATCT
AGTTACGCGTTAAACCAACTAGAATTTTTTTAAGCTTGGGCCGCTCGAGGTACCTCTCTACGTCGACTGG
ATCCGGTACCAAGGTCGGGCAGGAAGAGGGCCTATTTCCCATGATTCCTTCATATTTGCATATACGATAC
AAGGCTGTTAGAGAGATAATTAGAATTAATTTGACTGTAAACACAAAGATATTAGTACAAAATACGTGAC
GTAGAAAGTAATAATTTCTTGGGTAGTTTGCAGTTTTAAAATTATGTTTTAAAATGGACTATCATATGCT
TACCGTAACTTGAAAGTATTTCGATTTCTTGGCTTTATATATCTTGTGGAAAGGACGAAACACCCGAGAC
CGTAGTCAAAAGCCTCCGGTCGGAGGCTTTTGACTTGGCTGAGGAGTGCCATTAAGCACCGGTGGAGTGA
CGACCTTCAGCACGTTCGTACTGTTCAACGATGGTGTAGTCTTCGTTGTGGGAGGTGATGTCCAGTTTGA
TGTCGGTTTTGTAAGCACCCGGCAGCTGAACCGGTTTTTTAGCCATGTAGGTGGTTTTAACTTCAGCGTC
GTAGTGACCACCGTCTTTCAGTTTCAGACGCATTTTGATTTCACCTTTCAGAGCACCGTCTTCCGGGTAC
ATACGTTCGGTGGAAGCTTCCCAACCCATGGTTTTTTTCTGCATAACCGGACCGTCGGACGGGAAGTTGG
TACCACGCAGTTTAACTTTGTAGATGAACTCACCGTCTTGCAGGGAGGAGTCCTGGGTAACGGTAACAAC
ACCACCGTCTTCGAAGTTCATAACACGTTCCCATTTGAAACCTTCCGGGAAGGACAGTTTCAGGTAGTCC
GGGATGTCAGCCGGGTGTTTAACGTAAGCTTTGGAACCGTACTGGAACTGCGGGGACAGGATGTCCCAAG
CGAACGGCAGCGGACCACCTTTGGTAACTTTCAGTTTAGCGGTCTGGGTACCTTCGTACGGACGACCTTC
ACCTTCACCTTCGATTTCGAACTCGTGACCGTTAACGGAACCTTCCATACGAACTTTGAAACGCATGAAC
TCTTTGATAACGTCTTCGCTACTCGCCATAGATCCTTTCTCCTCTTTCAGATCCGTGCTCAGTATCTCTA
TCACTGATAGGGATGTCAATCTCTATCACTGATAGGGAGGTCTCGCGCGGTTCTATCTAGTTACGCGTTA
AACCAACTAGAATTTTTTTAAGCTTGGGCCGCTCGAGGTACCTCTCTACATATGACATGTGAGCAAAAGG
CCAGCAAAAGGCCAGGAACCGTAAAAAGGCCGCGTTGCTGGCGTTTTTCCATAGGCTCCGCCCCCCTGAC
GAGCATCACAAAAATCGACGCTCAAGTCAGAGGTGGCGAAACCCGACAGGACTATAAAGATACCAGGCGT
TTCCCCCTGGAAGCTCCCTCGTGCGCTCTCCTGTTCCGACCCTGCCGCTTACCGGATACCTGTCCGCCTT
TCTCCCTTCGGGAAGCGTGGCGCTTTCTCATAGCTCACGCTGTAGGTATCTCAGTTCGGTGTAGGTCGTT
CGCTCCAAGCTGGGCTGTGTGCACGAACCCCCCGTTCAGCCCGACCGCTGCGCCTTATCCGGTAACTATC
GTCTTGAGTCCAACCCGGTAAGACACGACTTATCGCCACTGGCAGCAGCCACTGGTAACAGGATTAGCAG
AGCGAGGTATGTAGGCGGTGCTACAGAGTTCTTGAAGTGGTGGCCTAACTACGGCTACACTAGAAGAACA
GTATTTGGTATCTGCGCTCTGCTGAAGCCAGTTACCTTCGGAAAAAGAGTTGGTAGCTCTTGATCCGGCA
AACAAACCACCGCTGGTAGCGGTGGTTTTTTTGTTTGCAAGCAGCAGATTACGCGCAGAAAAAAAGGATC
TCAAGAAGATCCTTTGATCTTTTCTACGGGGTCTGACGCTCAGTGGAACGAAAACTCACGTTAAGGGATT
TTGGTCATGAGATTATCAAAAAGGATCTTCACCTAGATCCTTTTAAATTAAAAATGAAGTTTTAAATCAA
TCTAAAGTATATATGAGTAAACTTGGTCTGACAGTTACCAATGCTTAATCAGTGAGGCACCTATCTCAGC
GATCTGTCTATTTCGTTCATCCATAGTTGCCTGACTCCCCGTCGTGTAGATAACTACGATACGGGAGGGC
TTACCATCTGGCCCCAGTGCTGCAATGATACCGCGAGATCCACGCTCACCGGCTCCAGATTTATCAGCAA
TAAACCAGCCAGCCGGAAGGGCCGAGCGCAGAAGTGGTCCTGCAACTTTATCCGCCTCCATCCAGTCTAT
TAATTGTTGCCGGGAAGCTAGAGTAAGTAGTTCGCCAGTTAATAGTTTGCGCAACGTTGTTGCCATTGCT
ACAGGCATCGTGGTGTCACGCTCGTCGTTTGGTATGGCTTCATTCAGCTCCGGTTCCCAACGATCAAGGC
GAGTTACATGATCCCCCATGTTGTGCAAAAAAGCGGTTAGCTCCTTCGGTCCTCCGATCGTTGTCAGAAG
TAAGTTGGCCGCAGTGTTATCACTCATGGTTATGGCAGCACTGCATAATTCTCTTACTGTCATGCCATCC
GTAAGATGCTTTTCTGTGACTGGTGAGTACTCAACCAAGTCATTCTGAGAATAGTGTATGCGGCGACCGA
GTTGCTCTTGCCCGGCGTCAATACGGGATAATACCGCGCCACATAGCAGAACTTTAAAAGTGCTCATCAT
TGGAAAACGTTCTTCGGGGCGAAAACTCTCAAGGATCTTACCGCTGTTGAGATCCAGTTCGATGTAACCC
ACTCGTGCACCCAACTGATCTTCAGCATCTTTTACTTTCACCAGCGTTTCTGGGTGAGCAAAAACAGGAA
GGCAAAATGCCGCAAAAAAGGGAATAAGGGCGACACGGAAATGTTGAATACTCATACTCTTCCTTTTTCA
ATATTATTGAAGCATTTATCAGGGTTATTGTCTCATGAGCGGATACATATTTGAATGTATTTAGAAAAAT
AAACAAATAGGGGTTCCGCGCACATTTCCCCGAAAAGTGCCACCT
